Addgene plasmid #53126: pGfa2-nLac
Purpose: Expression of LacZ driven by the human Gfa2 promoter. LacZ can also be replaced with the gene of interest for targeting transgene expression to astrocytes in mice.
Depositing lab: Michael Brenner. Depositing organization: National Institute of Neurological Disorders and Strokes (NINDS). Publication: GFAP promoter directs astrocyte-specific expression in transgenic mice. Brenner M, Kisseberth WC, Su Y, Besnard F, Messing A. J Neurosci. 1994 Mar;14(3 Pt 1):1030-7. PubMed 8120611.
Backbone
  Vector backbone: pUC18
  Vector type: Mammalian Expression, Mouse Targeting
Growth in bacteria
  Bacterial resistance: Ampicillin, 100 μg/mL
  Growth temperature: 37°C
  Growth strain: DH5alpha
  Copy number: Unknown
Gene/Insert
  Gene/Insert name: Gfa2 (alt names: glial fibrillary acidic protein; GFAP)
  Species: H. sapiens (human)
  Mutation: contains -2163 to +47 (the human gfa2 segment), with the initiating ATG mutated to TTG
  Entrez Gene: GFAP (a.k.a. ALXDRD)
  Promoter: human GFAP
  Tag / fusion protein: NLS (C terminal on insert); LacZ (C terminal on insert); mP1 (C terminal on insert)
  Cloning method: Restriction Enzyme; 5′ cloning site BglII (not destroyed); 3′ cloning site BglII (not destroyed)
  Sequencing primers: 5′ MB-351 CATCGCCAGTCTAGCCCACTCCT; 3′ MB-352 GACGTTGTAAAACGACGGCCAGT
Terms and licenses: Academic/Nonprofit Terms; Industry Terms: Not Available to Industry
Depositor comments: The plasmid is a pUC18 vector containing the human GFAP sequences from -2163 to +47 (the human gfa2 segment), with the initiating ATG mutated to TTG, placed in front of the nuclear targeted E. coli lacZ gene, which in turn is followed by a fragment of the mouse protamine-1 gene. The latter supplies an intron, stabilizing 3' UTR, and a polyadenylation signal. If cloning a cDNA, it is advisable to retain the mP-1 segment. The lacZ gene can be excised by digestion with BamHI, and replaced with your gene of interest. If cloning a genomic sequence that includes an intron and polyadenylation site (this may compromise astrocyte specificity--see Su et al. 2004), the mP-1 region can also be excised, or alternatively, a number of sites flank the gfa2 segment allowing its isolation. Restriction sites that may be useful are as follows: EcoRI: flanks the gfa2, lacZ, and mP-1 segments Bgl II: 5' flank of gfa2 & 3' flank of mP-1 Bam HI: flanks the lacZ gene Sal I: cuts uniquely between the gfa2 promoter and the LacZ gene Sph I and Hind III: cut uniquely just 3' of the mP-1 segment Although the GFAP promoter appears to be the best choice for targeting transgene expression to astrocytes in mice, please be aware that neuronal expression has also occasionally been observed (Su et al. 2004).
How to cite: pGfa2-nLac was a gift from Michael Brenner (Addgene plasmid # 53126 ; http://n2t.net/addgene:53126 ; RRID:Addgene_53126)
