[The description below was written by a language model from this plasmid's Addgene catalogue record and pLannotate feature annotations shown in this document.]
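Description:
pGfa2-nLac is an 8,591-bp pUC18-based plasmid that serves as an astrocyte-directed reporter and as a transgene cassette for mammalian expression and the generation of transgenic mice. It is propagated in E. coli through the high-copy ColE1/pUC origin and selected with ampicillin via the bla gene and its promoter. Remnants of the pUC lac region (lac promoter and operator, lacZα, and fragments of the polylinker) flank the insert.

The payload begins with the human GFAP "gfa2" promoter segment, spanning -2163 to +47 relative to the transcription start. The GFAP initiating ATG is mutated to TTG so that translation starts in the downstream gene. This promoter drives a nuclear-targeted E. coli lacZ (annotated as a roughly 3-kb CDS), giving β-galactosidase activity localised to the nucleus of expressing cells. Downstream lies a fragment of the mouse protamine-1 gene, which supplies an intron, a stabilising 3' UTR and a polyadenylation signal. The automated annotation picks up only a short protamine match here. The small human "CDS" hits within the promoter region are most likely incidental similarities in the genomic sequence, not real coding features.

The design is modular. BamHI sites flank lacZ so it can be swapped for a gene of interest, and a unique SalI site sits between the promoter and lacZ. BglII or EcoRI sites bracket the whole promoter–lacZ–protamine unit, allowing it to be released from the backbone. The depositor advises keeping the protamine segment when inserting a cDNA. The depositor also cautions that, although the GFAP promoter is the preferred choice for astrocyte targeting in mice, occasional neuronal expression has been observed.
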