Features (pLannotate 1.2.2; 17 found; start..end, strand, type, name):
      1..93      +  CDS            lacI (fragment): lac repressor; lacI; The lac repressor binds to the lac operator to inhibit transcription in E. coli. This inhibition can be relieved by adding lactose or isopropyl-β-D-thiogalactopyranoside (IPTG).
    106..127     +  protein_bind   CAP binding site: CAP binding activates transcription in the presence of cAMP. E. coli catabolite activator protein
    142..172     +  promoter       lac promoter: promoter for the E. coli lac operon
    180..196     +  protein_bind   lac operator: The lac repressor binds to the lac operator to inhibit transcription in E. coli. This inhibition can be relieved by adding lactose or isopropyl-β-D-thiogalactopyranoside (IPTG). lac repressor encoded by lacI
    229..246     +  misc_feature   MCS (fragment): pUC18/19 multiple cloning site
    333..593     -  CDS            GVQW1 (fragment): GVQW1_HUMAN - Also known as TIGD1L2. Experimental evidence at transcript level: Swiss-Prot protein existence level 2. From Homo sapiens (Human).
   1972..2067    +  CDS            C14orf178 (fragment): CN178_HUMAN - Experimental evidence at transcript level: Swiss-Prot protein existence level 2. From Homo sapiens (Human).
   2462..2482    +  misc_feature   MCS (fragment): pUC18/19 multiple cloning site
   2562..5609    +  CDS            lacZ: β-galactosidase; lacZ
   5646..5693    +  CDS            PRM1 (fragment): HSP1_RABIT - Also known as PRM-1. Experimental evidence at protein level: Swiss-Prot protein existence level 1. Protamines substitute for histones in the chromatin of sperm during the haploid phase of spermatogenesis. They compact sperm DNA into a highly condensed, stable and inactive complex. From Oryctolagus cuniculus (Rabbit).
   6173..6191    +  misc_feature   MCS (fragment): pUC18/19 multiple cloning site
   6194..6348    +  CDS            lacZα (fragment): LacZα fragment of β-galactosidase; lacZ fragment
   6354..6453    -  misc_feature   bom (fragment): basis of mobility region from pBR322
   6555..6590    -  CDS            rop (fragment): Rop protein, which maintains plasmids at low copy number; rop
   6685..6789    +  promoter       AmpR promoter: bla
   6790..7650    +  CDS            AmpR: β-lactamase; bla; confers resistance to ampicillin, carbenicillin, and related antibiotics
   7821..8409    +  rep_origin     ori: high-copy-number ColE1/pMB1/pBR322/pUC origin of replication
>Addgene plasmid #53126 | pGfa2-nLac | depositor full sequence | sequence record 82755 | pGfa2-nLac sequence 8591 bps
GCGCCCAATACGCAAACCGCCTCTCCCCGCGCGTTGGCCGATTCATTAATGCAGCTGGCACGACAGGTTT
CCCGACTGGAAAGCGGGCAGTGAGCGCAACGCAATTAATGTGAGTTAGCTCACTCATTAGGCACCCCAGG
CTTTACACTTTATGCTTCCGGCTCGTATGTTGTGTGGAATTGTGAGCGGATAACAATTTCACACAGGAAA
CAGCTATGACATGATTACGAATTCGAGCTCGGTACCAGATCTGAGCTCCCACCTCCCTCTCTGTGCTGGG
ACTCACAGAGGGAGACCTCAGGAGGCAGTCTGTCCATCACATGTCCAAATGCAGAGCATACCCTGGGCTG
GGCGCAGTGGCGCACAACTGTAATTCCAGCACTTTGGGAGGCTGATGTGGAAGGATCACTTGAGCCCAGA
AGTTCTAGACCAGCCTGGGCAACATGGCAAGACCCTATCTCTACAAAAAAAGTTAAAAAATCAGCCACGT
GTGGTGACACACACCTGTAGTCCCAGCTATTCAGGAGGCTGAGGTGAGGGGATCACTTAAGGCTGGGAGG
TTGAGGCTGCAGTGAGTCGTGGTTGCGCCACTGCACTCCAGCCTGGGCAACAGTGAGACCCTGTCTCAAA
AGACAAAAAAAAAAAAAAAAAAAAAAAGAACATATCCTGGTGTGGAGTAGGGGACGCTGCTCTGACAGAG
GCTCGGGGGCCTGAGCTGGCTCTGTGAGCTGGGGAGGAGGCAGACAGCCAGGCCTTGTCTGCAAGCAGAC
CTGGCAGCATTGGGCTGGCCGCCCCCCAGGGCCTCCTCTTCATGCCCAGTGAATGACTCACCTTGGCACA
GACACAATGTTCGGGGTGGGCACAGTGCCTGCTTCCCGCCGCACCCCAGCCCCCCTCAAATGCCTTCCGA
GAAGCCCATTGAGCAGGGGGCTTGCATTGCACCCCAGCCTGACAGCCTGGCATCTTGGGATAAAAGCAGC
ACAGCCCCCTAGGGGCTGCCCTTGCTGTGTGGCGCCACCGGCGGTGGAGAACAAGGCTCTATTCAGCCTG
TGCCCAGGAAAGGGGATCAGGGGATGCCCAGGCATGGACAGTGGGTGGCAGGGGGGGAGAGGAGGGCTGT
CTGCTTCCCAGAAGTCCAAGGACACAAATGGGTGAGGGGACTGGGCAGGGTTCTGACCCTGTGGGACCAG
AGTGGAGGGCGTAGATGGACCTGAAGTCTCCAGGGACAACAGGGCCCAGGTCTCAGGCTCCTAGTTGGGC
CCAGTGGCTCCAGCGTTTCCAAACCCATCCATCCCCAGAGGTTCTTCCCATCTCTCCAGGCTGATGTGTG
GGAACTCGAGGAAATAAATCTCCAGTGGGAGACGGAGGGGTGGCCAGGGAAACGGGGCGCTGCAGGAATA
AAGACGAGCCAGCACAGCCAGCTCATGTGTAACGGCTTTGTGGAGCTGTCAAGGCCTGGTCTCTGGGAGA
GAGGCACAGGGAGGCCAGACAAGGAAGGGGTGACCTGGAGGGACAGATCCAGGGGCTAAAGTCCTGATAA
GGCAAGAGAGTGCCGGCCCCCTCTTGCCCTATCAGGACCTCCACTGCCACATAGAGGCCATGATTGACCC
TTAGACAAAGGGCTGGTGTCCAATCCCAGCCCCCAGCCCCAGAACTCCAGGGAATGAATGGGCAGAGAGC
AGGAATGTGGGACATCTGTGTTCAAGGGAAGGACTCCAGGAGTCTGCTGGGAATGAGGCCTAGTAGGAAA
TGAGGTGGCCCTTGAGGGTACAGAACAGGTTCATTCTTCGCCAAATTCCCAGCACCTTGCAGGCACTTAC
AGCTGAGTGAGATAATGCCTGGGTTATGAAATCAAAAAGTTGGAAAGCAGGTCAGAGGTCATCTGGTACA
GCCCTTCCTTCCCTTTTTTTTTTTTTTTTTTTGTGAGACAAGGTCTCTCTCTGTTGCCCAGGCTGGAGTG
GCGCAAACACAGCTCACTGCAGCCTCAACCTACTGGGCTCAAGCAATCCTCCAGCCTCAGCCTCCCAAAG
TGCTGGGATTACAAGCATGAGCCACCCCACTCAGCCCTTTCCTTCCTTTTTAATTGATGCATAATAATTG
TAAGTATTCATCATGGTCCAACCAACCCTTTCTTGACCCACCTTCCTAGAGAGAGGGTCCTCTTGCTTCA
GCGGTCAGGGCCCCAGACCCATGGTCTGGCTCCAGGTACCACCTGCCTCATGCAGGAGTTGGCGTGCCCA
GGAAGCTCTGCCTCTGGGCACAGTGACCTCAGTGGGGTGAGGGGAGCTCTCCCCATAGCTGGGCTGCGGC
CCAACCCCACCCCCTCAGGCTATGCCAGGGGGTGTTGCCAGGGGCACCCGGGCATCGCCAGTCTAGCCCA
CTCCTTCATAAAGCCCTCGCATCCCAGGAGCGAGCAGAGCCAGAGCAGGTTGGAGAGGAGACGCATCACC
TCCGCTGCTCGCGGGGATCCTCTAGAGTCGACGGATCCGGGGAATTCCCCAGTCTCAGGATCCACCATGG
GGCCCAAGAAGAAACGCAAAGTGGGGAGCATGGGGGATCCCGTCGTTTTACAACGTCGTGACTGGGAAAA
CCCTGGCGTTACCCAACTTAATCGCCTTGCAGCACATCCCCCTTTCGCCAGCTGGCGTAATAGCGAAGAG
GCCCGCACCGATCGCCCTTCCCAACAGTTGCGCAGCCTGAATGGCGAATGGCGCTTTGCCTGGTTTCCGG
CACCAGAAGCGGTGCCGGAAAGCTGGCTGGAGTGCGATCTTCCTGAGGCCGATACTGTCGTCGTCCCCTC
AAACTGGCAGATGCACGGTTACGATGCGCCCATCTACACCAACGTAACCTATCCCATTACGGTCAATCCG
CCGTTTGTTCCCACGGAGAATCCGACGGGTTGTTACTCGCTCACATTTAATGTTGATGAAAGCTGGCTAC
AGGAAGGCCAGACGCGAATTATTTTTGATGGCGTTAACTCGGCGTTTCATCTGTGGTGCAACGGGCGCTG
GGTCGGTTACGGCCAGGACAGTCGTTTGCCGTCTGAATTTGACCTGAGCGCATTTTTACGCGCCGGAGAA
AACCGCCTCGCGGTGATGGTGCTGCGTTGGAGTGACGGCAGTTATCTGGAAGATCAGGATATGTGGCGGA
TGAGCGGCATTTTCCGTGACGTCTCGTTGCTGCATAAACCGACTACACAAATCAGCGATTTCCATGTTGC
CACTCGCTTTAATGATGATTTCAGCCGCGCTGTACTGGAGGCTGAAGTTCAGATGTGCGGCGAGTTGCGT
GACTACCTACGGGTAACAGTTTCTTTATGGCAGGGTGAAACGCAGGTCGCCAGCGGCACCGCGCCTTTCG
GCGGTGAAATTATCGATGAGCGTGGTGGTTATGCCGATCGCGTCACACTACGTCTGAACGTCGAAAACCC
GAAACTGTGGAGCGCCGAAATCCCGAATCTCTATCGTGCGGTGGTTGAACTGCACACCGCCGACGGCACG
CTGATTGAAGCAGAAGCCTGCGATGTCGGTTTCCGCGAGGTGCGGATTGAAAATGGTCTGCTGCTGCTGA
ACGGCAAGCCGTTGCTGATTCGAGGCGTTAACCGTCACGAGCATCATCCTCTGCATGGTCAGGTCATGGA
TGAGCAGACGATGGTGCAGGATATCCTGCTGATGAAGCAGAACAACTTTAACGCCGTGCGCTGTTCGCAT
TATCCGAACCATCCGCTGTGGTACACGCTGTGCGACCGCTACGGCCTGTATGTGGTGGATGAAGCCAATA
TTGAAACCCACGGCATGGTGCCAATGAATCGTCTGACCGATGATCCGCGCTGGCTACCGGCGATGAGCGA
ACGCGTAACGCGAATGGTGCAGCGCGATCGTAATCACCCGAGTGTGATCATCTGGTCGCTGGGGAATGAA
TCAGGCCACGGCGCTAATCACGACGCGCTGTATCGCTGGATCAAATCTGTCGATCCTTCCCGCCCGGTGC
AGTATGAAGGCGGCGGAGCCGACACCACGGCCACCGATATTATTTGCCCGATGTACGCGCGCGTGGATGA
AGACCAGCCCTTCCCGGCTGTGCCGAAATGGTCCATCAAAAAATGGCTTTCGCTACCTGGAGAGACGCGC
CCGCTGATCCTTTGCGAATACGCCCACGCGATGGGTAACAGTCTTGGCGGTTTCGCTAAATACTGGCAGG
CGTTTCGTCAGTATCCCCGTTTACAGGGCGGCTTCGTCTGGGACTGGGTGGATCAGTCGCTGATTAAATA
TGATGAAAACGGCAACCCGTGGTCGGCTTACGGCGGTGATTTTGGCGATACGCCGAACGATCGCCAGTTC
TGTATGAACGGTCTGGTCTTTGCCGACCGCACGCCGCATCCAGCGCTGACGGAAGCAAAACACCAGCAGC
AGTTTTTCCAGTTCCGTTTATCCGGGCAAACCATCGAAGTGACCAGCGAATACCTGTTCCGTCATAGCGA
TAACGAGCTCCTGCACTGGATGGTGGCGCTGGATGGTAAGCCGCTGGCAAGCGGTGAAGTGCCTCTGGAT
GTCGCTCCACAAGGTAAACAGTTGATTGAACTGCCTGAACTACCGCAGCCGGAGAGCGCCGGGCAACTCT
GGCTCACAGTACGCGTAGTGCAACCGAACGCGACCGCATGGTCAGAAGCCGGGCACATCAGCGCCTGGCA
GCAGTGGCGTCTGGCGGAAAACCTCAGTGTGACGCTCCCCGCCGCGTCCCACGCCATCCCGCATCTGACC
ACCAGCGAAATGGATTTTTGCATCGAGCTGGGTAATAAGCGTTGGCAATTTAACCGCCAGTCAGGCTTTC
TTTCACAGATGTGGATTGGCGATAAAAAACAACTGCTGACGCCGCTGCGCGATCAGTTCACCCGTGCACC
GCTGGATAACGACATTGGCGTAAGTGAAGCGACCCGCATTGACCCTAACGCCTGGGTCGAACGCTGGAAG
GCGGCGGGCCATTACCAGGCCGAAGCAGCGTTGTTGCAGTGCACGGCAGATACACTTGCTGATGCGGTGC
TGATTACGACCGCTCACGCGTGGCAGCATCAGGGGAAAACCTTATTTATCAGCCGGAAAACCTACCGGAT
TGATGGTAGTGGTCAAATGGCGATTACCGTTGATGTTGAAGTGGCGAGCGATACACCGCATCCGGCGCGG
ATTGGCCTGAACTGCCAGCTGGCGCAGGTAGCAGAGCGGGTAAACTGGCTCGGATTAGGGCCGCAAGAAA
ACTATCCCGACCGCCTTACTGCCGCCTGTTTTGACCGCTGGGATCTGCCATTGTCAGACATGTATACCCC
GTACGTCTTCCCGAGCGAAAACGGTCTGCGCTGCGGGACGCGCGAATTGAATTATGGCCCACACCAGTGG
CGCGGCGACTTCCAGTTCAACATCAGCCGCTACAGTCAACAGCAACTGATGGAAACCAGCCATCGCCATC
TGCTGCACGCGGAAGAAGGCACATGGCTGAATATCGACGGTTTCCATATGGGGATTGGTGGCGACGACTC
CTGGAGCCCGTCAGTATCGGCGGAATTCCAGCTGAGCGCCGGTCGCTACCATTACCAGTTGGTCTGGTGT
CAAAAATAATAATAACCGGGCAGGGGGGATCCGCAGATCCCGGCCAGATACCGATGCTGCCGCAGCAAAA
GCAGGAGCAGATGCCGCCGTCGCAGGCGAAGATGTCGCAGACGGAGGAGGCGATGCTGCCGGCGGAGGAG
GCGAAGTAAGTAGAGGGCTGGGCTGGGCTGTGGGGGGTGTGGGGTGCGGGACTGGGCAGTCTGGGAGTCC
CTCTCACCACTTTTCTTACCTTTCTAGGATGCTGCCGTCGCCGCCGCTCATACACCATAAGGTGTAAAAA
ATACTAGATGCACAGAATAGCAAGTCCATCAAAACTCCTGCGTGAGAATTTTACCAGACTTCAAGAGCAT
CTCGCCACATCTTGAAAAATGCCACCGTCCGATGAAAAACAGGAGCCTGCTAAGGAACAATGCCACCTGT
CAATAAATGTTGAAAACTCATCCCATTCCTGCCTCTTGGTCCTTGGGCTTGGGGAGGGGTGCGCGGATGT
GGTTAGGGAACATGACTGGTCAAATGGGAAGGGCTTCAAAAGAATTCCCAATATTGACTACCAAGCCACC
TGTACAGATCTGCCTGCAGGCATGCAAGCTTGGCACTGGCCGTCGTTTTACAACGTCGTGACTGGGAAAA
CCCTGGCGTTACCCAACTTAATCGCCTTGCAGCACATCCCCCTTTCGCCAGCTGGCGTAATAGCGAAGAG
GCCCGCACCGATCGCCCTTCCCAACAGTTGCGCAGCCTGAATGGCGAATGGCGCCTGATGCGGTATTTTC
TCCTTACGCATCTGTGCGGTATTTCACACCGCATATGGTGCACTCTCAGTACAATCTGCTCTGATGCCGC
ATAGTTAAGCCAGCCCCGACACCCGCCAACACCCGCTGACGCGCCCTGACGGGCTTGTCTGCTCCCGGCA
TCCGCTTACAGACAAGCTGTGACCGTCTCCGGGAGCTGCATGTGTCAGAGGTTTTCACCGTCATCACCGA
AACGCGCGAGACGAAAGGGCCTCGTGATACGCCTATTTTTATAGGTTAATGTCATGATAATAATGGTTTC
TTAGACGTCAGGTGGCACTTTTCGGGGAAATGTGCGCGGAACCCCTATTTGTTTATTTTTCTAAATACAT
TCAAATATGTATCCGCTCATGAGACAATAACCCTGATAAATGCTTCAATAATATTGAAAAAGGAAGAGTA
TGAGTATTCAACATTTCCGTGTCGCCCTTATTCCCTTTTTTGCGGCATTTTGCCTTCCTGTTTTTGCTCA
CCCAGAAACGCTGGTGAAAGTAAAAGATGCTGAAGATCAGTTGGGTGCACGAGTGGGTTACATCGAACTG
GATCTCAACAGCGGTAAGATCCTTGAGAGTTTTCGCCCCGAAGAACGTTTTCCAATGATGAGCACTTTTA
AAGTTCTGCTATGTGGCGCGGTATTATCCCGTATTGACGCCGGGCAAGAGCAACTCGGTCGCCGCATACA
CTATTCTCAGAATGACTTGGTTGAGTACTCACCAGTCACAGAAAAGCATCTTACGGATGGCATGACAGTA
AGAGAATTATGCAGTGCTGCCATAACCATGAGTGATAACACTGCGGCCAACTTACTTCTGACAACGATCG
GAGGACCGAAGGAGCTAACCGCTTTTTTGCACAACATGGGGGATCATGTAACTCGCCTTGATCGTTGGGA
ACCGGAGCTGAATGAAGCCATACCAAACGACGAGCGTGACACCACGATGCCTGTAGCAATGGCAACAACG
TTGCGCAAACTATTAACTGGCGAACTACTTACTCTAGCTTCCCGGCAACAATTAATAGACTGGATGGAGG
CGGATAAAGTTGCAGGACCACTTCTGCGCTCGGCCCTTCCGGCTGGCTGGTTTATTGCTGATAAATCTGG
AGCCGGTGAGCGTGGGTCTCGCGGTATCATTGCAGCACTGGGGCCAGATGGTAAGCCCTCCCGTATCGTA
GTTATCTACACGACGGGGAGTCAGGCAACTATGGATGAACGAAATAGACAGATCGCTGAGATAGGTGCCT
CACTGATTAAGCATTGGTAACTGTCAGACCAAGTTTACTCATATATACTTTAGATTGATTTAAAACTTCA
TTTTTAATTTAAAAGGATCTAGGTGAAGATCCTTTTTGATAATCTCATGACCAAAATCCCTTAACGTGAG
TTTTCGTTCCACTGAGCGTCAGACCCCGTAGAAAAGATCAAAGGATCTTCTTGAGATCCTTTTTTTCTGC
GCGTAATCTGCTGCTTGCAAACAAAAAAACCACCGCTACCAGCGGTGGTTTGTTTGCCGGATCAAGAGCT
ACCAACTCTTTTTCCGAAGGTAACTGGCTTCAGCAGAGCGCAGATACCAAATACTGTCCTTCTAGTGTAG
CCGTAGTTAGGCCACCACTTCAAGAACTCTGTAGCACCGCCTACATACCTCGCTCTGCTAATCCTGTTAC
CAGTGGCTGCTGCCAGTGGCGATAAGTCGTGTCTTACCGGGTTGGACTCAAGACGATAGTTACCGGATAA
GGCGCAGCGGTCGGGCTGAACGGGGGGTTCGTGCACACAGCCCAGCTTGGAGCGAACGACCTACACCGAA
CTGAGATACCTACAGCGTGAGCTATGAGAAAGCGCCACGCTTCCCGAAGGGAGAAAGGCGGACAGGTATC
CGGTAAGCGGCAGGGTCGGAACAGGAGAGCGCACGAGGGAGCTTCCAGGGGGAAACGCCTGGTATCTTTA
TAGTCCTGTCGGGTTTCGCCACCTCTGACTTGAGCGTCGATTTTTGTGATGCTCGTCAGGGGGGCGGAGC
CTATGGAAAAACGCCAGCAACGCGGCCTTTTTACGGTTCCTGGCCTTTTGCTGGCCTTTTGCTCACATGT
TCTTTCCTGCGTTATCCCCTGATTCTGTGGATAACCGTATTACCGCCTTTGAGTGAGCTGATACCGCTCG
CCGCAGCCGAACGACCGAGCGCAGCGAGTCAGTGAGCGAGGAAGCGGAAGA
