>Addgene plasmid #53126 | pGfa2-nLac | addgene partial sequence | sequence record 83738 | M13-F20 5'-TGTAAAACGACGGCCAGT-3'
GATCTGTACAGGTGGCTTGGTAGTCAATATTGGGAATTCTTTTGAAGCCCTTCCCATTTGACCAGTCATG
TTCCCTAACCACATCCGCGCACCCCTCCCCAAGCCCAAGGACCAAGAGGCAGGAATGGGATGAGTTTTCA
ACATTTATTGACAGGTGGCATTGTTCCTTAGCAGGCTCCTGTTTTTCATCGGACGGTGGCATTTTTCAAG
ATGTGGCGAGATGCTCTTGAAGTCTGGTAAAATTCTCACGCAGGAGTTTTGATGGACTTGCTATTCTGTG
CATCTAGTATTTTTTACACCTTATGGTGTATGAGCGGCGGCGACGGCAGCATCCTAGAAAGGTAAGAAAA
GTGGTGAGAGGGACTCCCAGACTGCCCAGTCCCGCACCCCACACCCCCCACAGCCCAGCCCAGCCCTCTA
CTTACTTCGCCTCCTCCGCCGGCAGCATCGCCTCCTCCGTCTGCGACATCTTCGCCTGCGACGGCGGCAT
CTGCTCCTGCTTTTGCTGCGGCAGCATCGGTATCTGGCCGGGATCTGCGGATCCCCCCTGCCCGGTTATT
ATTATTTTTGACACCAGACCAACTGGTAATGGTAGCGACCGGCGCTCAGCTGGAATTCCGCCGATACTGA
CGGGCTCCAGGAGTCGTCGCCACCAATCCCCATATGGAAACCGTCGATATTCAGCCATGTGCCTTCTTCC
GCGTGCAGCAGATGGCGATGGCTGGTTTCCATCAGTTGCTGTTGACTGTAGCGGCTGATGTTGAACTGGA
AGTCGCCGCGCCACTGGTGTGGGCCATAATTCAATTCGCGCGTCCCGCAGCGCAGACCGTTTTCGCTCGG
GAAGACGTACGGGGTATACATGTCTGACAATGGCAGATCCCAGCGGTCAAAACAGGCGGCAGTAAGGCGG
TCGGGATAGTTTTCTTGCGGCCCTAATCCGAGCCAGTTTACCCGCTCTGCTACCTGCGCCAGCTGGCAGT
TCAGGCCAATCCGCGCCGGATGCGGTGTATCGCTCGCCACTTCAACATCAACGGTAATCGCCATTTGACC
ACTACCATCAATCC
