>Addgene plasmid #53126 | pGfa2-nLac | addgene partial sequence | sequence record 83739 | M13pUC-Rev 5'-AGCGGATAACAATTTCACACAGG-3'
ATTACGAATTCGAGCTCGGTACCAGATCTGAGCTCCCACCTCCCTCTCTGTGCTGGGACTCACAGAGGGA
GACCTCAGGAGGCAGTCTGTCCATCACATGTCCAAATGCAGAGCATACCCTGGGCTGGGCGCAGTGGCGC
ACAACTGTAATTCCAGCACTTTGGGAGGCTGATGTGGAAGGATCACTTGAGCCCAGAAGTTCTAGACCAG
CCTGGGCAACATGGCAAGACCCTATCTCTACAAAAAAAGTTAAAAAATCAGCCACGTGTGGTGACACACA
CCTGTAGTCCCAGCTATTCAGGAGGCTGAGGTGAGGGGATCACTTAAGGCTGGGAGGTTGAGGCTGCAGT
GAGTCGTGGTTGCGCCACTGCACTCCAGCCTGGGCAACAGTGAGACCCTGTCTCAAAAGACAAAAAAAAA
AAAAAAAAAAAAAAGAACATATCCTGGTGTGGAGTAGGGGACGCTGCTCTGACAGAGGCTCGGGGGCCTG
AGCTGGCTCTGTGAGCTGGGGAGGAGGCAGACAGCCAGGCCTTGTCTGCAAGCAGACCTGGCAGCATTGG
GCTGGCCGCCCCCCAGGGCCTCCTCTTCATGCCCAGTGAATGACTCACCTTGGCACAGACACAATGTTCG
GGGTGGGCACAGTGCCTGCTTCCCGCCGCACCCCAGCCCCCCTCAAATGCCTTCCGAGAAGCCCATTGAG
CAGGGGGCTTGCATTGCACCCCAGCCTGACAGCCTGGCATCTTGGGATAAAAGCAGCACAGCCCCCTAGG
GGCTGCCCTTGCTGTGTGGCGCCACCGGCGGTGGAGAACAAGGCTCTATTCAGCCTGTGCCCAGGAAAGG
GGATCAGGGGATGCCCAGGCATGGACAGTGGGTGGCAGGGGGGGAGAGGAGGGCTGTCTGCTTCCCAGAA
GTCCAAGGACACAAATGGGTGAGGGGACTGGGCAGGGTTCTGACCCTGTGGGACCA
