>Addgene plasmid #53126 | pGfa2-nLac | addgene partial sequence | sequence record 83740 | GFAPpro-F 5'-ACTCCTTCATAAAGCCCTCG-3'
CAGGTTGGAGAGGAGACGCATCACCTCCGCTGCTCGCGGGGATCCTCTAGAGTCGACGGATCCGGGGAAT
TCCCCAGTCTCAGGATCCACCATGGGGCCCAAGAAGAAACGCAAAGTGGGGAGCATGGGGGATCCCGTCG
TTTTACAACGTCGTGACTGGGAAAACCCTGGCGTTACCCAACTTAATCGCCTTGCAGCACATCCCCCTTT
CGCCAGCTGGCGTAATAGCGAAGAGGCCCGCACCGATCGCCCTTCCCAACAGTTGCGCAGCCTGAATGGC
GAATGGCGCTTTGCCTGGTTTCCGGCACCAGAAGCGGTGCCGGAAAGCTGGCTGGAGTGCGATCTTCCTG
AGGCCGATACTGTCGTCGTCCCCTCAAACTGGCAGATGCACGGTTACGATGCGCCCATCTACACCAACGT
GACCTATCCCATTACGGTCAATCCGCCGTTTGTTCCCACGGAGAATCCGACGGGTTGTTACTCGCTCACA
TTTAATGTTGATGAAAGCTGGCTACAGGAAGGCCAGACGCGAATTATTTTTGATGGCGTTAACTCGGCGT
TTCATCTGTGGTGCAACGGGCGCTGGGTCGGTTACGGCCAGGACAGTCGTTTGCCGTCTGAATTTGACCT
GAGCGCATTTTTACGCGCCGGAGAAAACCGCCTCGCGGTGATGGTGCTGCGCTGGAGTGACGGCAGTTAT
CTGGAAGATCAGGATATGTGGCGGATGAGCGGCATTTTCCGTGACGTCTCGTTGCTGCATAAACCGACTA
CACAAATCAGCGATTTCCATGTTGCCACTCGCTTTAATGATGATTTCAGCCGCGCTGTACTGGAGGCTGA
AGTTCAGATGTGCGGCGAGTTGCGTGACTACCCTACGGGTAACAGTTTTCTTTATGGCAGGGTGAAAACG
CAGGTCGCCAGCGGCACCGCGCCCTTTCGGCGGTGAAATTATCGATGAGCGTGGTGGTTATGCCGATCGC
GTCACACTACGTCTGAACGTCGAAAACCCGAAAACTGTGGAGCGCC
