>Addgene plasmid #53126 | pGfa2-nLac | addgene partial sequence | sequence record 83741 | LacZ-R 5'-GACAGTATCGGCCTCAGGAA-3'
GGCACCGCTTCTGGTGCCGGAAACCAGGCAAAGCGCCATTCGCCATTCAGGCTGCGCAACTGTTGGGAAG
GGCGATCGGTGCGGGCCTCTTCGCTATTACGCCAGCTGGCGAAAGGGGGATGTGCTGCAAGGCGATTAAG
TTGGGTAACGCCAGGGTTTTCCCAGTCACGACGTTGTAAAACGACGGGATCCCCCATGCTCCCCACTTTG
CGTTTCTTCTTGGGCCCCATGGTGGATCCTGAGACTGGGGAATTCCCCGGATCCGTCGACTCTAGAGGAT
CCCCGCGAGCAGCGGAGGTGATGCGTCTCCTCTCCAACCTGCTCTGGCTCTGCTCGCTCCTGGGATGCGA
GGGCTTTATGAAGGAGTGGGCTAGACTGGCGATGCCCGGGTGCCCCTGGCAACACCCCCTGGCATAGCCT
GAGGGGGTGGGGTTGGGCCGCAGCCCAGCTATGGGGAGAGCTCCCCTCACCCCACTGAGGTCACTGTGCC
CAGAGGCAGAGCTTCCTGGGCACGCCAACTCCTGCATGAGGCAGGTGGTACCTGGAGCCAGACCATGGGT
CTGGGGCCCTGACCGCTGAAGCAAGAGGACCCTCTCTCTAGGAAGGTGGGTCAAGAAAGGGTTGGTTGGA
CCATGATGAATACTTACAATTATTATGCATCAATTAAAAAGGAAGGAAAGGGCTGAGTGGGGTGGCTCAT
GCTTGTAATCCCAGCACTTTGGGAGGCTGAGGCTGGAGGATTGCTTGAGCCCAGTAGGTTGAGGCTGCAG
TGAGCTGTGTTTGCGCCACTCCAGCCTGGGCAACAGAGAGAGACCTTGTCTCACAAAAAAAAAAAAAAAA
AAAGGGAAGGAAGGGCTGTACCAGATGACCTCTGACCTGCTTTCCAACTTTTTGATTTCATAACCCAGGC
ATTATCTCACTCAGCTGTAAGTGCCTGCAAGGTGCTGGGAATTTGGCGAAGAATGAA
